>Addgene plasmid #87643 | UAS-<FRT.STOP<Bxb1 | depositor full sequence | sequence record 174502 | Full Sequence
GACTCAGGTGGCACTTTTCGGGGAAATGTGCGCGGAACCCCTATTTGTTTATTTTTCTAAATACATTCAA
ATATGTATCCGCTCATGAGACAATAACCCTGATAAATGCTTCAATAATATTGAAAAAGGAAGAGTATGAG
TATTCAACATTTCCGTGTCGCCCTTATTCCCTTTTTTGCGGCATTTTGCCTTCCTGTTTTTGCTCACCCA
GAAACGCTGGTGAAAGTAAAAGATGCTGAAGATCAGTTGGGTGCACGAGTGGGTTACATCGAACTGGATC
TCAACAGCGGTAAGATCCTTGAGAGTTTTCGCCCCGAAGAACGTTTTCCAATGATGAGCACTTTTAAAGT
TCTGCTATGTGGCGCGGTATTATCCCGTATTGACGCCGGGCAAGAGCAACTCGGTCGCCGCATACACTAT
TCTCAGAATGACTTGGTTGAGTACTCACCAGTCACAGAAAAGCATCTTACGGATGGCATGACAGTAAGAG
AATTATGCAGTGCTGCCATAACCATGAGTGATAACACTGCGGCCAACTTACTTCTGACAACGATCGGAGG
ACCGAAGGAGCTAACCGCTTTTTTGCACAACATGGGGGATCATGTAACTCGCCTTGATCGTTGGGAACCG
GAGCTGAATGAAGCCATACCAAACGACGAGCGTGACACCACGATGCCTGTAGCAATGGCAACAACGTTGC
GCAAACTATTAACTGGCGAACTACTTACTCTAGCTTCCCGGCAACAATTAATAGACTGGATGGAGGCGGA
TAAAGTTGCAGGACCACTTCTGCGCTCGGCCCTTCCGGCTGGCTGGTTTATTGCTGATAAATCTGGAGCC
GGTGAGCGTGGGTCTCGCGGTATCATTGCAGCACTGGGGCCAGATGGTAAGCCCTCCCGTATCGTAGTTA
TCTACACGACGGGGAGTCAGGCAACTATGGATGAACGAAATAGACAGATCGCTGAGATAGGTGCCTCACT
GATTAAGCATTGGTAACTGTCAGACCAAGTTTACTCATATATACTTTAGATTGATTTAAAACTTCATTTT
TAATTTAAAAGGATCTAGGTGAAGATCCTTTTTGATAATCTCATGACCAAAATCCCTTAACGTGAGTTTT
CGTTCCACTGAGCGTCAGACCCCGTAGAAAAGATCAAAGGATCTTCTTGAGATCCTTTTTTTCTGCGCGT
AATCTGCTGCTTGCAAACAAAAAAACCACCGCTACCAGCGGTGGTTTGTTTGCCGGATCAAGAGCTACCA
ACTCTTTTTCCGAAGGTAACTGGCTTCAGCAGAGCGCAGATACCAAATACTGTTCTTCTAGTGTAGCCGT
AGTTAGGCCACCACTTCAAGAACTCTGTAGCACCGCCTACATACCTCGCTCTGCTAATCCTGTTACCAGT
GGCTGCTGCCAGTGGCGATAAGTCGTGTCTTACCGGGTTGGACTCAAGACGATAGTTACCGGATAAGGCG
CAGCGGTCGGGCTGAACGGGGGGTTCGTGCACACAGCCCAGCTTGGAGCGAACGACCTACACCGAACTGA
GATACCTACAGCGTGAGCTATGAGAAAGCGCCACGCTTCCCGAAGGGAGAAAGGCGGACAGGTATCCGGT
AAGCGGCAGGGTCGGAACAGGAGAGCGCACGAGGGAGCTTCCAGGGGGAAACGCCTGGTATCTTTATAGT
CCTGTCGGGTTTCGCCACCTCTGACTTGAGCGTCGATTTTTGTGATGCTCGTCAGGGGGGCGGAGCCTAT
GGAAAAACGCCAGCAACGCGGCCTTTTTACGGTTCCTGGCCTTTTGCTGGCCTTTTGCTCACATGTTACC
GTCGACGATGTAGGTCACGGTCTCGAAGCCGCGGTGCGGGTGCCAGGGCGTGCCCTTGGGCTCCCCGGGC
GCGTACTCCACCTCACCCATCTGGTCCATCATGATGAACGGGTCGAGGTGGCGGTAGTTGATCCCGGCGA
ACGCGCGGCGCACCGGGAAGCCCTCGCCCTCGAAACCGCTGGGCGCGGTGGTCACGGTGAGCACGGGACG
TGCGACGGCGTCGGCGGGTGCGGATACGCGGGGCAGCGTCAGCGGGTTCTCGACGGTCACGGCGGGCATG
TCGACAAGCCGAACATATGGGCGCGCCTAGTATGTATGTAAGTTAATAAAACCCATTTTTGCGGAAAGTA
GATAAAAAAAACATTTTTTTTTTTTACTGCACTGGATATCATTGAACTTATCTGATCAGTTTTAAATTTA
CTTCGATCCAAGGGTATTTGATGTACCAGGTTCTTTCGATTACCTCTCACTCAAAATGACATTCCACTCA
AAGTCAGCGCTGTTTGCCTCCTTCTCTGTCCACAGAAATATCGCCGTCTCTTTCGCCGCTGCGTCCGCTA
TCTCTTTCGCCACCGTTTGTAGCGTTACGTAGCGTCAATGTCCGCCTTCAGTTGCATTTTGTCAGCGGTT
TCGTGACGAAGCTCCAAGCGGTTTACGCCATCAATTAAACACAAAGTGCTGTGCCAAAACTCCTCTCGCT
TCTTATTTTTGTTTGTTTTTTGAGTGATTGGGGTGGTGATTGGTTTTGGGTGGGTAAGCAGGGGAAAGTG
TGAAAAATCCCGGCAATGGGCCAAGAGGATCAGGAGCTATTAATTCGCGGAGGCAGCAAACACCCATCTG
CCGAGCATCTGAACAATGTGAGTAGTACATGTGCATACATCTTAAGTTCACTTGATCTATAGGAACTGCG
ATTGCAACATCAAATTGTCTGCGGCGTGAGAACTGCGACCCACAAAAATCCCAAACCGCAATTGCACAAA
CAAATAGTGACACGAAACAGATTATTCTGGTAGCTGTTCTCGCTATATAAGACAATTTTTGAGATCATAT
CATGATCAAGACATCTAAAGGCATTCATTTTCGACTATATTCTTTTTTACAAAAAATATAACAACCAGAT
ATTTTAAGCTGATCCTAGATGCACAAAAAATAAATAAAAGTATAAACCTACTTCGTAGGATACTTCGGGG
TACTTTTTGTTCGGGGTTAGATGAGCATAACGCTTGTAGTTGATATTTGAGATCCCCTATCATTGCAGGG
TGACAGCGGAGCGGCTTCGCAGAGCTGCATTAACCAGGGCTTCGGGCAGGCCAAAAACTACGGCACGCTC
CGGCCACCCAGTCCGCCGGAGGACTCCGGTTCAGGGAGCGGCCAACTAGCCGAGAACCTCACCTATGCCT
GGCACAATATGGACATCTTTGGGGCGGTCAATCAGCCGGGCTCCGGATGGCGGCAGCTGGTCAACCGGAC
ACGCGGACTATTCTGCAACGAGCGACACATACCGGCGCCCAGGAAACATTTGCTCAAGAACGGTGAGTTT
CTATTCGCAGTCGGCTGATCTGTGTGAAATCTTAATAAAGGGTCCAATTACCAATTTGAAACTCAGTTTG
CGGCGTGGCCTATCCGGGCGAACTTTTGGCCGTGATGGGCAGTTCCGGTGCCGGAAAGACGACCCTGCTG
AATGCCCTTGCCTTTCGATCGCCGCAGGGCATCCAAGTATCGCCATCCGGGATGCGACTGCTCAATGGCC
AACCTGTGGACGCCAAGGAGATGCAGGCCAGGTGCGCCTATGTCCAGCAGGATGACCTCTTTATCGGCTC
CCTAACGGCCAGGGAACACCTGATTTTCCAAGCCATGGTGCGGATGCCACGACATCTGACCTATCGGCAG
CGAGTGGCCCGCGTGGATCAGGTGATCCAGGAGCTTTCGCTCAGCAAATGTCAGCACACGATCATCGGTG
TGCCCGGCAGGGTGAAAGGTCTGTCCGGCGGAGAAAGGAAGCGTCTGGCATTCGCCTCCGAGGCTCTAAC
CGATCCGCCGCTTCTGATCTGCGATGAGCCCACCTCCGGACTGGACTCCTTTACCGCCCACAGCGTCGTC
CAGGTGCTGAAGAAGCTGTCGCAGAAGGGCAAGACCGTCATCCTGACCATTCATCAGCCGTCTTCCGAGC
TGTTTGAGCTCTTTGACAAGATCCTTCTGATGGCCGAGGGCAGGGTAGCTTTCTTGGGCACTCCCAGCGA
AGCCGTCGACTTCTTTTCCTAGTGAGTTCGATGTGTTTATTAAGGGTATCTAGTATTACATAACATCTCA
ACTCCTATCCAGCGTGGGTGCCCAGTGTCCTACCAACTACAATCCGGCGGACTTTTACGTACAGGTGTTG
GCCGTTGTGCCCGGACGGGAGATCGAGTCCCGTGATCGGATCGCCAAGATATGCGACAATTTTGCCATTA
GCAAAGTAGCCCGGGATATGGAGCAGTTGTTGGCCACCAAAAATCTGGAGAAGCCACTGGAGCAGCCGGA
GAATGGGTACACCTACAAGGCCACCTGGTTCATGCAGTTCCGGGCGGTCCTGTGGCGATCCTGGCTGTCG
GTGCTCAAGGAACCACTCCTCGTAAAAGTGCGACTTATTCAGACAACGGTGAGTGGTTCCAGTGGAAACA
AATGATATAACGCTTACAATTCTTGGAAACAAATTCGCTAGATTTTAGATAGAATTGCCTGATTCCACAC
CCTTCTTAGTTTTTTTCAATGAGATGTATAGTTTATAGTTTTGCAGAAGATAAATAAATTTCATTTAACT
CGCGAATATTAATGAGATGCGAGTAACATTTTAATTTGCAGATGGTTGCCATCTTGATTGGCCTCATCTT
TTTGGGCCAACAACTCACGCAAGTGGGTGTGATGAATATCAACGGAGCCATCTTCCTCTTCCTGACCAAC
ATGACCTTTCAAAACGTCTTTGCCACGATAAATGTAAGTCATGTTTAGAATACATTTGCATTTCAATAAT
TTACTAACTTTCTAATGAATCGATTCGATTTAGGTGTTCACCTCAGAGCTGCCAGTTTTTATGAGGGAGG
CCCGAAGTCGACTTTATCGCTGTGACACATACTTTCTGGGCAAAACGATTGCCGAATTGCCGCTTTTTCT
CACAGTGCCACTGGTCTTCACGGCGATTGCCTATCCGATGATCGGACTGCGGGCCGGAGTGCTGCACTTC
TTCAACTGCCTGGCGCTGGTCACTCTGGTGGCCAATGTGTCAACGTCCTTCGGATATCTAATATCCTGCG
CCAGCTCCTCGACCTCGATGGCGCTGTCTGTGGGTCCGCCGGTTATCATACCATTCCTGCTCTTTGGCGG
CTTCTTCTTGAACTCGGGCTCGGTGCCAGTATACCTCAAATGGTTGTCGTACCTCTCATGGTTCCGTTAC
GCCAACGAGGGTCTGCTGATTAACCAATGGGCGGACGTGGAGCCGGGCGAAATTAGCTGCACATCGTCGA
ACACCACGTGCCCCAGTTCGGGCAAGGTCATCCTGGAGACGCTTAACTTCTCCGCCGCCGATCTGCCGCT
GGACTACGTGGGTCTGGCCATTCTCATCGTGAGCTTCCGGGTGCTCGCATATCTGGCTCTAAGACTTCGG
GCCCGACGCAAGGAGTAGCCGACATATATCCGAAATAACTGCTTGTTTTTTTTTTTTACCATTATTACCA
TCGTGTTTACTGTTTATTGCCCCCTCAAAAAGCTAATGTAATTATATTTGTGCCAATAAAAACAAGATAT
GACCTATAGAATACAAGTATTTCCCCTTCGAACATCCCCACAAGTAGACTTTGGATTTGTCTTCTAACCA
AAAGACTTACACACCTGCATACCTTACATCAAAAACTCGTTTATCGCTACATAAAACACCGGGATATATT
TTTTATATACATACTTTTCAAATCGCGCGCCCTCTTCATAATTCACCTCCACCACACCACGTTTCGTAGT
TGCTCTTTCGCTGTCTCCCACCCGCTCTCCGCAACACATTCACCTTTTGTTCGACGACCTTGGAGCGACT
GTCGTTAGTTCCGCGCGATTCGGTTCGCTCAAATGGTTCCGAGTGGTTCATTTCGTCTCAATAGAAATTA
GTAATAAATATTTGTATGTACAATTTATTTGCTCCAATATATTTGTATATATTTCCCTCACAGCTATATT
TATTCTAATTTAATATTATGACTTTTTAAGGTAATTTTTTGTGACCTGTTCGGAGTGATTAGCGTTACAA
TTTGAACTGAAAGTGACATCCAGTGTTTGTTCCTTGTGTAGATGCATCTCAAAAAAATGGTGGGCATAAT
AGTGTTGTTTATATATATCAAAAATAACAACTATAATAATAAGAATACATTTAATTTAGAAAATGCTTGG
ATTTCACTGGAACTAGGGCGCGCCTCCGGAACATAATGGTGCAGGGCGCTGACTTCCGCGTTTCCAGACT
TTACGAAACACGGAAACCGAAGACCATTCATGTTGTTGCTCAGGTCGCAGACGTTTTGCAGCAGCAGTCG
CTTCACGTTCGCTCGCGTATCGGTGATTCATTCTGCTAACCAGTAAGGCAACCCCGCCAGCCTAGCCGGG
TCCTCAACGACAGGAGCACGATCATGCGCACCCGTGGCCAGGGCCGCAAGCTTGCATGCCTGCAGGTCGG
AGTACTGTCCTCCGAGCGGAGTACTGTCCTCCGAGCGGAGTACTGTCCTCCGAGCGGAGTACTGTCCTCC
GAGCGGAGTACTGTCCTCCGAGCGGAGACTCTAGCCCTAGGGCATGCCTGCAGGTCGGAGTACTGTCCTC
CGAGCGGAGTACTGTCCTCCGAGCGGAGTACTGTCCTCCGAGCGGAGTACTGTCCTCCGAGCGGAGTACT
GTCCTCCGAGCGGAGACTCTAGCGCTAGCGACGTCGAGCGCCGGAGTATAAATAGAGGCGCTTCGTCTAC
GGAGCGACAATTCAATTCAAACAAGCAAAGTGAACACGTCGCTAAGCGAAAGCTAAGCAAATAAACAAGC
GCAGCTGAACAAGCTAAACAATCTGCAGTAAAGTGCAAGTTAAAGTGAATCAATTAAAAGTAACCAGCAA
CCAAGTAAATCAACTGCAACTACTGAAATCTGCCAAGAAGTAATTATTGAATACAAGAAGAGAACTCTGA
ATGCGGCCGCCCAGATATCGACAAGTTTGTACAAAAAAGCAGGCTGGACTCTAGCTAGAGGATCCCGGAA
GTTCCTATTCTCTAGAAAGTATAGGAACTTCGAATGACTAAAGCCAAATAGAAAATTATTCAGTTCCTGG
CTTAAGTTTTTAAAAGTGATATTATTTATTTGGTTGTAACCAACCAAAAGAATGTAAATAACTAATACAT
AATTATGTTAGTTTTAAGTTAGCAACAAATTGATTTTAGCTATATTAGCTACTTGGTTAATAAATAGAAT
ATATTTATTTAAAGATAATTGCGTTTTTATTGTCAGGGAGTGAGTTTGCTTAAAAACTCGTTTAGATCCA
CTAGTTCTAGTTGCGGCCGGCTAAGAATTCGATATCAAGCTTATCGATACCGTCGACCTCGAGGGTACCT
CTAGAGGATCTTTGTGAAGGAACCTTACTTCTGTGGTGTGACATAATTGGACAAACTACCTACAGAGATT
TAAAGCTCTAAGGTAAATATAAAATTTTTAAGTGTATAATGTGTTAAACTACTGATTCTAATTGTTTGTG
TATTTTAGATTCCAACCTATGGAACTGATGAATGGGAGCAGTGGTGGAATGCCTTTAATGAGGAAAACCT
GTTTTGCTCAGAAGAAATGCCATCTAGTGATGATGAGGCTACTGCTGACTCTCAACATTCTACTCCTCCA
AAAAAGAAGAGAAAGGTAGAAGACCCCAAGGACTTTCCTTCAGAATTGCTAAGTTTTTTGAGTCATGCTG
TGTTTAGTAATAGAACTCTTGCTTGCTTTGCTATTTACACCACAAAGGAAAAAGCTGCACTGCTATACAA
GAAAATTATGGAAAAATATTTGATGTATAGTGCCTTGACTAGAGATCATAATCAGCCATACCACATTTGT
AGAGGTTTTACTTGCTTTAAAAAACCTCCCACACCTCCCCCTGAACCTGAAACATAAAATGAATGCAATT
GTTGTTGTTAACTTGTTTATTGCAGCTTATAATGGTTACAAATAAAGCAATAGCATCACAAATTTCACAA
ATAAAGCATTTTTTTCACTGCATTCTAGTTGTGGTTTGTCCAAACTCATCAATGTATCTTATCATGTCTG
GATCGAAGTTCCTATTCTCTAGAAAGTATAGGAACTTCCAAAATGCGAGCCCTGGTCGTCATCCGTTTGT
CCCGTGTCACCGATGCTACGACGTCCCCGGAGCGTCAGCTGGAGTCGTGCCAGCAGCTCTGCGCCCAGCG
CGGCTGGGATGTCGTCGGAGTGGCTGAGGATCTGGATGTCTCCGGAGCTGTCGATCCGTTCGATCGTAAG
CGCCGTCCAAACCTGGCCCGTTGGCTGGCTTTCGAGGAGCAACCGTTCGATGTGATCGTGGCTTACCGTG
TCGACCGTTTGACCCGATCGATTCGTCATCTGCAGCAGCTGGTCCACTGGGCTGAGGATCACAAGAAGTT
GGTCGTCTCCGCTACCGAAGCTCACTTCGATACGACCACGCCATTCGCTGCTGTCGTGATCGCTCTCATG
GGAACGGTGGCTCAGATGGAATTGGAGGCTATCAAAGAGCGTAACCGTAGCGCTGCCCATTTCAACATTC
GTGCCGGAAAGTACCGTGGAAGCTTGCCACCGTGGGGTTACTTGCCAACGCGTGTGGATGGAGAGTGGCG
TCTGTTGGTCGATCCGGTGCAGCGTGAGCGTATTCTGGAGGTCTACCACCGTGTCGTGGATAACCACGAG
CCGTTGCACTTGGTGGCTCACGATTTGAACCAGCGTGGAATTCTGAGCCCGAAGGATTACTTCGCTCAGT
TGCAGGGACGTGAGCCGCAGGGACGTGCTTGGTCGGCTACCGCCTTGAAGCGTAGCTTGATCTCCGAGGC
TATGTTGGGATACGCTACCTTGAACGGAAAGACCGTGCGTGATGATGATGGAGCTCCGTTGGTGCGTGCT
GAGCCGATCTTGACGCGTGAGCAGTTGGAGGCTCTGCGCGCCGAGTTGGTGAAGACCGATCGTACCAAGC
CGGCTGTGAGCACCCCGAGCCTGTTGCTGCGTGTGTTGTTCTGCGCTGTGTGCGGAGAGCCCGCTTACAA
GTTCGCTGGAGGAGGCCGTAAGCACCCGCGTTACCGTTGCCGTTCCATGGGATTCCCGAAGCACTGCGGA
AACGGAACCGTCGCTATGGCCGAGTGGGATGCTTTCTGCGAGGAGCAGGTGCTGGATCTGTTGGGAGACG
CTGAGCGTCTGGAGAAGGTCTGGGTCGCTGGCTCCGATGCTGCCGTGGAGTTGGCTGAGTTGAACGCTGA
GTTGGTGGATTTGACGAGCTTGATTGGAAGCCCGGCTTACCGCGCCGGCAGCCCGCAGCGTGAGGCTCTG
GATGCTCGTATCGAGGCTCTGGCCGCTCGTCAGGAGGAGTTGGAGGGACTGGAGGCTCGCCCGTCCGGAT
GGGAGTGGCGTGAGACCGGACAGCGTTTCGGAGATTGGTGGCGTGAGCAGGATACCGCTGCTAAGAACAC
CTGGTTGCGTAGCATGAACGTGCGTCTGACCTTCGATGTCCGTGGAGGATTGACCCGTACCATCGATTTC
GGAGATCTGCAGGAGTACGAGCAGCACTTGCGTCTGGGCAGCGTGGTCGAGCGTTTGCACACCGGAATGA
GCTAAGTACAAAGTGGTGGGTACCGGATCTTTGTGAAGGAACCTTACTTCTGTGGTGTGACATAATTGGA
CAAACTACCTACAGAGATTTAAAGCTCTAAGGTAAATATAAAATTTTTAAGTGTATAATGTGTTAAACTA
CTGATTCTAATTGTTTGTGTATTTTAGATTCCAACCTATGGAACTGATGAATGGGAGCAGTGGTGGAATG
CCTTTAATGAGGAAAACCTGTTTTGCTCAGAAGAAATGCCATCTAGTGATGATGAGGCTACTGCTGACTC
TCAACATTCTACTCCTCCAAAAAAGAAGAGAAAGGTAGAAGACCCCAAGGACTTTCCTTCAGAATTGCTA
AGTTTTTTGAGTCATGCTGTGTTTAGTAATAGAACTCTTGCTTGCTTTGCTATTTACACCACAAAGGAAA
AAGCTGCACTGCTATACAAGAAAATTATGGAAAAATATTTGATGTATAGTGCCTTGACTAGAGATCATAA
TCAGCCATACCACATTTGTAGAGGTTTTACTTGCTTTAAAAAACCTCCCACACCTCCCCCTGAACCTGAA
ACATAAAATGAATGCAATTGTTGTTGTTAACTTGTTTATTGCAGCTTATAATGGTTACAAATAAAGCAAT
AGCATCACAAATTTCACAAATAAAGCATTTTTTTCACTGCATTCTAGTTGTGGTTTGTCCAAACTCATCA
ATGTATCTTATCATGTCTGGATCGATCTGGCCGGCCGTTTAAACGAATTCTTGAAGACGAAAGGGCCTCG
TGATACGCCTATTTTTATAGGTTAATGTCATGATAATAATGGTTTCTTA
Features (pLannotate 1.2.2; 26 found; start..end, strand, type, name):
     31..135     +  promoter       AmpR promoter: bla
    136..996     +  CDS            AmpR: β-lactamase; bla; confers resistance to ampicillin, carbenicillin, and related antibiotics
   1167..1755    +  rep_origin     ori: high-copy-number ColE1/pMB1/pBR322/pUC origin of replication
   1842..1911    +  protein_bind   attB: attB site for the φC31 integrase (Groth et al., 2000) phage φC31 integrase
   2127..6246    +  gene           mini-white: white; This modified version of the white gene lacks part of the first intron.
   6251..6406    +  CDS            YPB1_ECOLX (fragment): Protein predicted: Swiss-Prot protein existence level 4. From Escherichia coli.
   6488..6509    -  misc_feature   MCS (fragment): pUC18/19 multiple cloning site
   6508..6602    +  protein_bind   5X UAS: five tandem copies of the "ScaI site" 17-mer CGGAGTACTGTCCTCCG, an upstream activating sequence (UAS) that efficiently binds yeast Gal4 (Webster et al., 1988; Pfeiffer et al., 2010) GAL4
   6636..6730    +  protein_bind   5X UAS: five tandem copies of the "ScaI site" 17-mer CGGAGTACTGTCCTCCG, an upstream activating sequence (UAS) that efficiently binds yeast Gal4 (Webster et al., 1988; Pfeiffer et al., 2010) GAL4
   6761..6999    +  promoter       hsp70 promoter: Drosophila melanogaster hsp70Bb promoter
   7021..7045    +  protein_bind   attB1: mutant version of attB; recombination site for the Gateway® BP reaction BP Clonase™
   7068..7101    +  protein_bind   FRT (minimal): supports FLP-mediated excision but not integration (Turan and Bode, 2011) FLP recombinase from the Saccharomyces cerevisiae 2μ plasmid
   7375..7415    +  misc_feature   MCS (fragment): pBluescript multiple cloning site
   7427..7501    +  CDS            small t antigen (fragment): SV40 (simian virus 40) small t antigen
   7503..7568    +  intron         small t intron: SV40 (simian virus 40) small t antigen intron
   7698..7718    +  CDS            SV40 NLS: nuclear localization signal of SV40 (simian virus 40) large T antigen
   7725..7859    +  CDS            LT_POVHA (fragment): Protein inferred from homology: Swiss-Prot protein existence level 3. Isoform large T antigen is a key early protein essential for both driving viral replication and inducing cellular transformation. Plays a role in viral genome replication by driving entry of quiescent cells into the cell cycle and by autoregulating the synthesis of viral early mRNA. Displays highly oncogenic activities by corrupting the host cellular checkpoint mechanisms that guard cell division and the transcription, replication, and repair of DNA. Participates in the modulation of cellular gene expression preceeding viral
   7884..7967    +  CDS            large T antigen (fragment): large T antigen from SV40 (simian virus 40)
   7990..8124    +  polyA_signal   SV40 poly(A) signal: SV40 polyadenylation signal
   8125..8158    +  protein_bind   FRT (minimal): supports FLP-mediated excision but not integration (Turan and Bode, 2011) FLP recombinase from the Saccharomyces cerevisiae 2μ plasmid
   9686..9760    +  CDS            small t antigen (fragment): SV40 (simian virus 40) small t antigen
   9762..9827    +  intron         small t intron: SV40 (simian virus 40) small t antigen intron
   9957..9977    +  CDS            SV40 NLS: nuclear localization signal of SV40 (simian virus 40) large T antigen
   9984..10118   +  CDS            LT_POVHA (fragment): Protein inferred from homology: Swiss-Prot protein existence level 3. Isoform large T antigen is a key early protein essential for both driving viral replication and inducing cellular transformation. Plays a role in viral genome replication by driving entry of quiescent cells into the cell cycle and by autoregulating the synthesis of viral early mRNA. Displays highly oncogenic activities by corrupting the host cellular checkpoint mechanisms that guard cell division and the transcription, replication, and repair of DNA. Participates in the modulation of cellular gene expression preceeding viral
  10143..10226   +  CDS            large T antigen (fragment): large T antigen from SV40 (simian virus 40)
  10249..10383   +  polyA_signal   SV40 poly(A) signal: SV40 polyadenylation signal
