[The description below was written by a language model from this plasmid's Addgene catalogue record and pLannotate feature annotations shown in this document.]
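Description:
UAS-<FRT.STOP<Bxb1 is a Drosophila transgenesis plasmid of about 10.5 kb, built on the pJFRC-MUH backbone by Gibson assembly and intended for generating fly lines with conditional expression of the Bxb1 integrase. In bacteria it is maintained through a high-copy ColE1/pUC-type origin and selected with ampicillin via the bla gene. For fly work it carries a φC31 attB site, which allows site-specific integration into attP landing sites in the genome, and the mini-white marker, which gives an eye-colour readout for identifying transformants.

The expression unit consists of two blocks of five GAL4-binding UAS repeats (ten sites in total) placed upstream of the Drosophila hsp70 basal promoter, so transcription depends on GAL4 supplied by a driver line. Immediately downstream lies a stop cassette bounded by two minimal FRT sites in the same orientation. It contains SV40 early-region sequence, including the small t intron and the SV40 polyadenylation signal, which terminates transcripts before they reach the downstream coding region. FLP recombinase excises this cassette, leaving a single FRT and allowing GAL4-driven transcription to read through.

The Bxb1 insert, recorded as synthetic, is not itself annotated in the feature table, but presumably occupies the unannotated interval of roughly 1.5 kb between the second FRT and a second copy of the SV40 intron and poly(A) terminator that ends the transcription unit. Bxb1 expression therefore requires both GAL4 and FLP activity, an intersectional arrangement. The large T, small t and NLS annotations reflect fragments within the SV40 terminator sequences rather than expressed proteins. The associated publication concerns second-generation chemical tagging reagents for Drosophila, though the record does not state the integrase's downstream targets.
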