Addgene plasmid #87643: UAS-<FRT.STOP<Bxb1
Purpose: For creating drosophila transgenics expressing UAS-<FRT.STOP<Bxb1
Depositing lab: Gregory Jefferis. Depositing organization: MRC Laboratory of Molecular Biology. Publication: Second-Generation Drosophila Chemical Tags: Sensitivity, Versatility, and Speed. Sutcliffe B, Ng J, Auer TO, Pasche M, Benton R, Jefferis GS, Cachero S. Genetics. 2017 Apr;205(4):1399-1408. doi: 10.1534/genetics.116.199281. Epub 2017 Feb 16. PubMed 28209589.
Backbone
  Vector backbone: pJFRC-MUH
  Vector type: Insect Expression
Growth in bacteria
  Bacterial resistance: Ampicillin, 100 μg/mL
  Growth temperature: 37°C
  Growth strain: DH5alpha
  Copy number: High Copy
Gene/Insert
  Gene/Insert name: Bxb1
  Species: Synthetic
  Cloning method: Gibson Cloning
Terms and licenses: Academic/Nonprofit Terms; Industry Terms: Not Available to Industry
Depositor comments: GenBank accession number: KY511552
How to cite: UAS-<FRT.STOP<Bxb1 was a gift from Gregory Jefferis (Addgene plasmid # 87643 ; http://n2t.net/addgene:87643 ; RRID:Addgene_87643)
