>Addgene plasmid #87643 | UAS-<FRT.STOP<Bxb1 | addgene partial sequence | sequence record 174476 | Addgene Partial NGS Result -insert
GTGTTTAGTAATAGAACTCTTGCTTGCTTTGCTATTTACACCACAAAGGAAAAAGCTGCACTGCTATACA
AGAAAATTATGGAAAAATATTTGATGTATAGTGCCTTGACTAGAGATCATAATCAGCCATACCACATTTG
TAGAGGTTTTACTTGCTTTAAAAAACCTCCCACACCTCCCCCTGAACCTGAAACATAAAATGAATGCAAT
TGTTGTTGTTAACTTGTTTATTGCAGCTTATAATGGTTACAAATAAAGCAATAGCATCACAAATTTCACA
AATAAAGCATTTTTTTCACTGCATTCTAGTTGTGGTTTGTCCAAACTCATCAATGTATCTTATCATGTCT
GGATCGAAGTTCCTATTCTCTAGAAAGTATAGGAACTTCCAAAATGCGAGCCCTGGTCGTCATCCGTTTG
TCCCGTGTCACCGATGCTACGACGTCCCCGGAGCGTCAGCTGGAGTCGTGCCAGCAGCTCTGCGCCCAGC
GCGGCTGGGATGTCGTCGGAGTGGCTGAGGATCTGGATGTCTCCGGAGCTGTCGATCCGTTCGATCGTAA
GCGCCGTCCAAACCTGGCCCGTTGGCTGGCTTTCGAGGAGCAACCGTTCGATGTGATCGTGGCTTACCGT
GTCGACCGTTTGACCCGATCGATTCGTCATCTGCAGCAGCTGGTCCACTGGGCTGAGGATCACAAGAAGT
TGGTCGTCTCCGCTACCGAAGCTCACTTCGATACGACCACGCCATTCGCTGCTGTCGTGATCGCTCTCAT
GGGAACGGTGGCTCAGATGGAATTGGAGGCTATCAAAGAGCGTAACCGTAGCGCTGCCCATTTCAACATT
CGTGCCGGAAAGTACCGTGGAAGCTTGCCACCGTGGGGTTACTTGCCAACGCGTGTGGATGGAGAGTGGC
GTCTGTTGGTCGATCCGGTGCAGCGTGAGCGTATTCTGGAGGTCTACCACCGTGTCGTGGATAACCACGA
GCCGTTGCACTTGGTGGCTCACGATTTGAACCAGCGTGGAATTCTGAGCCCGAAGGATTACTTCGCTCAG
TTGCAGGGACGTGAGCCGCAGGGACGTGCTTGGTCGGCTACCGCCTTGAAGCGTAGCTTGATCTCCGAGG
CTATGTTGGGATACGCTACCTTGAACGGAAAGACCGTGCGTGATGATGATGGAGCTCCGTTGGTGCGTGC
TGAGCCGATCTTGACGCGTGAGCAGTTGGAGGCTCTGCGCGCCGAGTTGGTGAAGACCGATCGTACCAAG
CCGGCTGTGAGCACCCCGAGCCTGTTGCTGCGTGTGTTGTTCTGCGCTGTGTGCGGAGAGCCCGCTTACA
AGTTCGCTGGAGGAGGCCGTAAGCACCCGCGTTACCGTTGCCGTTCCATGGGATTCCCGAAGCACTGCGG
AAACGGAACCGTCGCTATGGCCGAGTGGGATGCTTTCTGCGAGGAGCAGGTGCTGGATCTGTTGGGAGAC
GCTGAGCGTCTGGAGAAGGTCTGGGTCGCTGGCTCCGATGCTGCCGTGGAGTTGGCTGAGTTGAACGCTG
AGTTGGTGGATTTGACGAGCTTGATTGGAAGCCCGGCTTACCGCGCCGGCAGCCCGCAGCGTGAGGCTCT
GGATGCTCGTATCGAGGCTCTGGCCGCTCGTCAGGAGGAGTTGGAGGGACTGGAGGCTCGCCCGTCCGGA
TGGGAGTGGCGTGAGACCGGACAGCGTTTCGGAGATTGGTGGCGTGAGCAGGATACCGCTGCTAAGAACA
CCTGGTTGCGTAGCATGAACGTGCGTCTGACCTTCGATGTCCGTGGAGGATTGACCCGTACCATCGATTT
CGGAGATCTGCAGGAGTACGAGCAGCACTTGCGTCTGGGCAGCGTGGTCGAGCGTTTGCACACCGGAATG
AGCTAAGTACAAAGTGGTGGGTACCGGATCTTTGTGAAGGAACCTTACTTCTGTGGTGTGACATAATTGG
ACAAACTACCTACAGAGATTTAAAGCTCTAAGGTAAATATAAAATTTTTAAGTGTATAATGTGTTAAACT
ACTGATTCTAATTG
