>Addgene plasmid #87643 | UAS-<FRT.STOP<Bxb1 | addgene partial sequence | sequence record 174504 | Addgene Partial NGS Result- backbone
TGTCTGGATCGATCTGGCCGGCCGTTTAAACGAATTCTTGAAGACGAAAGGGCCTCGTGATACGCCTATT
TTTATAGGTTAATGTCATGATAATAATGGTTTCTTAGACTCAGGTGGCACTTTTCGGGGAAATGTGCGCG
GAACCCCTATTTGTTTATTTTTCTAAATACATTCAAATATGTATCCGCTCATGAGACAATAACCCTGATA
AATGCTTCAATAATATTGAAAAAGGAAGAGTATGAGTATTCAACATTTCCGTGTCGCCCTTATTCCCTTT
TTTGCGGCATTTTGCCTTCCTGTTTTTGCTCACCCAGAAACGCTGGTGAAAGTAAAAGATGCTGAAGATC
AGTTGGGTGCACGAGTGGGTTACATCGAACTGGATCTCAACAGCGGTAAGATCCTTGAGAGTTTTCGCCC
CGAAGAACGTTTTCCAATGATGAGCACTTTTAAAGTTCTGCTATGTGGCGCGGTATTATCCCGTATTGAC
GCCGGGCAAGAGCAACTCGGTCGCCGCATACACTATTCTCAGAATGACTTGGTTGAGTACTCACCAGTCA
CAGAAAAGCATCTTACGGATGGCATGACAGTAAGAGAATTATGCAGTGCTGCCATAACCATGAGTGATAA
CACTGCGGCCAACTTACTTCTGACAACGATCGGAGGACCGAAGGAGCTAACCGCTTTTTTGCACAACATG
GGGGATCATGTAACTCGCCTTGATCGTTGGGAACCGGAGCTGAATGAAGCCATACCAAACGACGAGCGTG
ACACCACGATGCCTGTAGCAATGGCAACAACGTTGCGCAAACTATTAACTGGCGAACTACTTACTCTAGC
TTCCCGGCAACAATTAATAGACTGGATGGAGGCGGATAAAGTTGCAGGACCACTTCTGCGCTCGGCCCTT
CCGGCTGGCTGGTTTATTGCTGATAAATCTGGAGCCGGTGAGCGTGGGTCTCGCGGTATCATTGCAGCAC
TGGGGCCAGATGGTAAGCCCTCCCGTATCGTAGTTATCTACACGACGGGGAGTCAGGCAACTATGGATGA
ACGAAATAGACAGATCGCTGAGATAGGTGCCTCACTGATTAAGCATTGGTAACTGTCAGACCAAGTTTAC
TCATATATACTTTAGATTGATTTAAAACTTCATTTTTAATTTAAAAGGATCTAGGTGAAGATCCTTTTTG
ATAATCTCATGACCAAAATCCCTTAACGTGAGTTTTCGTTCCACTGAGCGTCAGACCCCGTAGAAAAGAT
CAAAGGATCTTCTTGAGATCCTTTTTTTCTGCGCGTAATCTGCTGCTTGCAAACAAAAAAACCACCGCTA
CCAGCGGTGGTTTGTTTGCCGGATCAAGAGCTACCAACTCTTTTTCCGAAGGTAACTGGCTTCAGCAGAG
CGCAGATACCAAATACTGTTCTTCTAGTGTAGCCGTAGTTAGGCCACCACTTCAAGAACTCTGTAGCACC
GCCTACATACCTCGCTCTGCTAATCCTGTTACCAGTGGCTGCTGCCAGTGGCGATAAGTCGTGTCTTACC
GGGTTGGACTCAAGACGATAGTTACCGGATAAGGCGCAGCGGTCGGGCTGAACGGGGGGTTCGTGCACAC
AGCCCAGCTTGGAGCGAACGACCTACACCGAACTGAGATACCTACAGCGTGAGCTATGAGAAAGCGCCAC
GCTTCCCGAAGGGAGAAAGGCGGACAGGTATCCGGTAAGCGGCAGGGTCGGAACAGGAGAGCGCACGAGG
GAGCTTCCAGGGGGAAACGCCTGGTATCTTTATAGTCCTGTCGGGTTTCGCCACCTCTGACTTGAGCGTC
GATTTTTGTGATGCTCGTCAGGGGGGCGGAGCCTATGGAAAAACGCCAGCAACGCGGCCTTTTTACGGTT
CCTGGCCTTTTGCTGGCCTTTTGCTCACATGTTACCGTCGACGATGTAGGTCACGGTCTCGAAGCCGCGG
TGCGGGTGCCAGGGCGTGCCCTTGGGCTCCCCGGGCGCGTACTCCACCTCACCCATCTGGTCCATCATGA
TGAACGGGTCGAGGTGGCGGTAGTTGATCCCGGCGAACGCGCGGCGCACCGGGAAGCCCTCGCCCTCGAA
ACCGCTGGGCGCGGTGGTCACGGTGAGCACGGGACGTGCGACGGCGTCGGCGGGTGCGGATACGCGGGGC
AGCGTCAGCGGGTTCTCGACGGTCACGGCGGGCATGTCGACAAGCCGAACATATGGGCGCGCCTAGTATG
TATGTAAGTTAATAAAACCCATTTTTGCGGAAAGTAGATAAAAAAAACATTTTTTTTTTTTACTGCACTG
GATATCATTGAACTTATCTGATCAGTTTTAAATTTACTTCGATCCAAGGGTATTTGATGTACCAGGTTCT
TTCGATTACCTCTCACTCAAAATGACATTCCACTCAAAGTCAGCGCTGTTTGCCTCCTTCTCTGTCCACA
GAAATATCGCCGTCTCTTTCGCCGCTGCGTCCGCTATCTCTTTCGCCACCGTTTGTAGCGTTACGTAGCG
TCAATGTCCGCCTTCAGTTGCATTTTGTCAGCGGTTTCGTGACGAAGCTCCAAGCGGTTTACGCCATCAA
TTAAACACAAAGTGCTGTGCCAAAACTCCTCTCGCTTCTTATTTTTGTTTGTTTTTTGAGTGATTGGGGT
GGTGATTGGTTTTGGGTGGGTAAGCAGGGGAAAGTGTGAAAAATCCCGGCAATGGGCCAAGAGGATCAGG
AGCTATTAATTCGCGGAGGCAGCAAACACCCATCTGCCGAGCATCTGAACAATGTGAGTAGTACATGTGC
ATACATCTTAAGTTCACTTGATCTATAGGAACTGCGATTGCAACATCAAATTGTCTGCGGCGTGAGAACT
GCGACCCACAAAAATCCCAAACCGCAATTGCACAAACAAATAGTGACACGAAACAGATTATTCTGGTAGC
TGTTCTCGCTATATAAGACAATTTTTGAGATCATATCATGATCAAGACATCTAAAGGCATTCATTTTCGA
CTATATTCTTTTTTACAAAAAATATAACAACCAGATATTTTAAGCTGATCCTAGATGCACAAAAAATAAA
TAAAAGTATAAACCTACTTCGTAGGATACTTCGGGGTACTTTTTGTTCGGGGTTAGATGAGCATAACGCT
TGTAGTTGATATTTGAGATCCCCTATCATTGCAGGGTGACAGCGGAGCGGCTTCGCAGAGCTGCATTAAC
CAGGGCTTCGGGCAGGCCAAAAACTACGGCACGCTCCGGCCACCCAGTCCGCCGGAGGACTCCGGTTCAG
GGAGCGGCCAACTAGCCGAGAACCTCACCTATGCCTGGCACAATATGGACATCTTTGGGGCGGTCAATCA
GCCGGGCTCCGGATGGCGGCAGCTGGTCAACCGGACACGCGGACTATTCTGCAACGAGCGACACATACCG
GCGCCCAGGAAACATTTGCTCAAGAACGGTGAGTTTCTATTCGCAGTCGGCTGATCTGTGTGAAATCTTA
ATAAAGGGTCCAATTACCAATTTGAAACTCAGTTTGCGGCGTGGCCTATCCGGGCGAACTTTTGGCCGTG
ATGGGCAGTTCCGGTGCCGGAAAGACGACCCTGCTGAATGCCCTTGCCTTTCGATCGCCGCAGGGCATCC
AAGTATCGCCATCCGGGATGCGACTGCTCAATGGCCAACCTGTGGACGCCAAGGAGATGCAGGCCAGGTG
CGCCTATGTCCAGCAGGATGACCTCTTTATCGGCTCCCTAACGGCCAGGGAACACCTGATTTTCCAAGCC
ATGGTGCGGATGCCACGACATCTGACCTATCGGCAGCGAGTGGCCCGCGTGGATCAGGTGATCCAGGAGC
TTTCGCTCAGCAAATGTCAGCACACGATCATCGGTGTGCCCGGCAGGGTGAAAGGTCTGTCCGGCGGAGA
AAGGAAGCGTCTGGCATTCGCCTCCGAGGCTCTAACCGATCCGCCGCTTCTGATCTGCGATGAGCCCACC
TCCGGACTGGACTCCTTTACCGCCCACAGCGTCGTCCAGGTGCTGAAGAAGCTGTCGCAGAAGGGCAAGA
CCGTCATCCTGACCATTCATCAGCCGTCTTCCGAGCTGTTTGAGCTCTTTGACAAGATCCTTCTGATGGC
CGAGGGCAGGGTAGCTTTCTTGGGCACTCCCAGCGAAGCCGTCGACTTCTTTTCCTAGTGAGTTCGATGT
GTTTATTAAGGGTATCTAGTATTACATAACATCTCAACTCCTATCCAGCGTGGGTGCCCAGTGTCCTACC
AACTACAATCCGGCGGACTTTTACGTACAGGTGTTGGCCGTTGTGCCCGGACGGGAGATCGAGTCCCGTG
ATCGGATCGCCAAGATATGCGACAATTTTGCCATTAGCAAAGTAGCCCGGGATATGGAGCAGTTGTTGGC
CACCAAAAATCTGGAGAAGCCACTGGAGCAGCCGGAGAATGGGTACACCTACAAGGCCACCTGGTTCATG
CAGTTCCGGGCGGTCCTGTGGCGATCCTGGCTGTCGGTGCTCAAGGAACCACTCCTCGTAAAAGTGCGAC
TTATTCAGACAACGGTGAGTGGTTCCAGTGGAAACAAATGATATAACGCTTACAATTCTTGGAAACAAAT
TCGCTAGATTTTAGATAGAATTGCCTGATTCCACACCCTTCTTAGTTTTTTTCAATGAGATGTATAGTTT
ATAGTTTTGCAGAAGATAAATAAATTTCATTTAACTCGCGAATATTAATGAGATGCGAGTAACATTTTAA
TTTGCAGATGGTTGCCATCTTGATTGGCCTCATCTTTTTGGGCCAACAACTCACGCAAGTGGGTGTGATG
AATATCAACGGAGCCATCTTCCTCTTCCTGACCAACATGACCTTTCAAAACGTCTTTGCCACGATAAATG
TAAGTCATGTTTAGAATACATTTGCATTTCAATAATTTACTAACTTTCTAATGAATCGATTCGATTTAGG
TGTTCACCTCAGAGCTGCCAGTTTTTATGAGGGAGGCCCGAAGTCGACTTTATCGCTGTGACACATACTT
TCTGGGCAAAACGATTGCCGAATTGCCGCTTTTTCTCACAGTGCCACTGGTCTTCACGGCGATTGCCTAT
CCGATGATCGGACTGCGGGCCGGAGTGCTGCACTTCTTCAACTGCCTGGCGCTGGTCACTCTGGTGGCCA
ATGTGTCAACGTCCTTCGGATATCTAATATCCTGCGCCAGCTCCTCGACCTCGATGGCGCTGTCTGTGGG
TCCGCCGGTTATCATACCATTCCTGCTCTTTGGCGGCTTCTTCTTGAACTCGGGCTCGGTGCCAGTATAC
CTCAAATGGTTGTCGTACCTCTCATGGTTCCGTTACGCCAACGAGGGTCTGCTGATTAACCAATGGGCGG
ACGTGGAGCCGGGCGAAATTAGCTGCACATCGTCGAACACCACGTGCCCCAGTTCGGGCAAGGTCATCCT
GGAGACGCTTAACTTCTCCGCCGCCGATCTGCCGCTGGACTACGTGGGTCTGGCCATTCTCATCGTGAGC
TTCCGGGTGCTCGCATATCTGGCTCTAAGACTTCGGGCCCGACGCAAGGAGTAGCCGACATATATCCGAA
ATAACTGCTTGTTTTTTTTTTTTACCATTATTACCATCGTGTTTACTGTTTATTGCCCCCTCAAAAAGCT
AATGTAATTATATTTGTGCCAATAAAAACAAGATATGACCTATAGAATACAAGTATTTCCCCTTCGAACA
TCCCCACAAGTAGACTTTGGATTTGTCTTCTAACCAAAAGACTTACACACCTGCATACCTTACATCAAAA
ACTCGTTTATCGCTACATAAAACACCGGGATATATTTTTTATATACATACTTTTCAAATCGCGCGCCCTC
TTCATAATTCACCTCCACCACACCACGTTTCGTAGTTGCTCTTTCGCTGTCTCCCACCCGCTCTCCGCAA
CACATTCACCTTTTGTTCGACGACCTTGGAGCGACTGTCGTTAGTTCCGCGCGATTCGGTTCGCTCAAAT
GGTTCCGAGTGGTTCATTTCGTCTCAATAGAAATTAGTAATAAATATTTGTATGTACAATTTATTTGCTC
CAATATATTTGTATATATTTCCCTCACAGCTATATTTATTCTAATTTAATATTATGACTTTTTAAGGTAA
TTTTTTGTGACCTGTTCGGAGTGATTAGCGTTACAATTTGAACTGAAAGTGACATCCAGTGTTTGTTCCT
TGTGTAGATGCATCTCAAAAAAATGGTGGGCATAATAGTGTTGTTTATATATATCAAAAATAACAACTAT
AATAATAAGAATACATTTAATTTAGAAAATGCTTGGATTTCACTGGAACTAGGGCGCGCCTCCGGAACAT
AATGGTGCAGGGCGCTGACTTCCGCGTTTCCAGACTTTACGAAACACGGAAACCGAAGACCATTCATGTT
GTTGCTCAGGTCGCAGACGTTTTGCAGCAGCAGTCGCTTCACGTTCGCTCGCGTATCGGTGATTCATTCT
GCTAACCAGTAAGGCAACCCCGCCAGCCTAGCCGGGTCCTCAACGACAGGAGCACGATCATGCGCACCCG
TGGCCAGGGCCGCAAGCTTGCATGCCTGCAGGTCGGAGTACTGTCCTCCGAGCGGAGTACTGTCCTCCGA
GCGGAGTACTGTCCTCCGAGCGGAGTACTGTCCTCCGAGCGGAGTACTGTCCTCCGAGCGGAGACTCTAG
CCCTAGGGCATGCCTGCAGGTCGGAGTACTGTCCTCCGAGCGGAGTACTGTCCTCCGAGCGGAGTACTGT
CCTCCGAGCGGAGTACTGTCCTCCGAGCGGAGTACTGTCCTCCGAGCGGAGACTCTAGCGCTAGCGACGT
CGAGCGCCGGAGTATAAATAGAGGCGCTTCGTCTACGGAGCGACAATTCAATTCAAACAAGCAAAGTGAA
CACGTCGCTAAGCGAAAGCTAAGCAAATAAACAAGCGCAGCTGAACAAGCTAAACAATCTGCAGTAAAGT
GCAAGTTAAAGTGAATCAATTAAAAGTAACCAGCAACCAAGTAAATCAACTGCAACTACTGAAATCTGCC
AAGAAGTAATTATTGAATACAAGAAGAGAACTCTGAATGCGGCCGCCCAGATATCGACAAGTTTGTACAA
AAAAGCAGGCTGGACTCTAGCTAGAGGATCCCGGAAGTTCCTATTCTCTAGAAAGTATAGGAACTTCGAA
TGACTAAAGCCAAATAGAAAATTATTCAGTTCCTGGCTTAAGTTTTTAAAAGTGATATTATTTATTTGGT
TGTAACCAACCAAAAGAATGTAAATAACTAATACATAATTATGTTAGTTTTAAGTTAGCAACAAATTGAT
TTTAGCTATATTAGCTACTTGGTTAATAAATAGAATATATTTATTTAAAGATAATTGCGTTTTTATTGTC
AGGGAGTGAGTTTGCTTAAAAACTCGTTTAGATCCACTAGTTCTAGTTGCGGCCGGCTAAGAATTCGATA
TCAAGCTTATCGATACCGTCGACCTCGAGGGTACCTCTAGAGGATCTTTGTGAAGGAACCTTACTTCTGT
GGTGTGACATAATTGGACAAACTACCTACAGAGATTTAAAGCTCTAAGGTAAATATAAAATTTTTAAGTG
TATAATGTGTTAAACTACTGATTCTAATTGTTTGTGTATTTTAGATTCCAACCTATGGAACTGATGAATG
GGAGCAGTGGTGGAATGCCTTTAATGAGGAAAACCTGTTTTGCTC
